>Addgene plasmid #19658 | pGC306 | depositor full sequence | sequence record 9290 | Author sequence
AAGCTTGCATGCCTGCAGGTCGACTCTAGACCGCGGTTTTGGCGCGGATCCACTAGTTCTAGCTTCAAAA
GCGCTCTGAAGTTCCTATACTTTCTAGAGAATAGGAACTTCGGAATAGGAACTTCAAGATCCCCGGGGTA
TGTTTCGAATGATACTAACATAACATAGAACATTTTCAGGAGCTCAGAAAAAATGACTGCTCCAAAGAAG
AAGCGTAAGGTACCGGTCGCCACCATGGCCTCCTCCGAGAACGTCATCACCGAGTTCATGCGCTTCAAGG
TGCGCATGGAGGGCACCGTGAACGGCCACGAGTTCGAGATCGAGGGCGAGGGCGAGGGCCGCCCCTACGA
GGGCCACAACACCGTGAAGCTGAAGGTGACCAAGGGCGGCCCCCTGCCCTTCGCCTGGGACATCCTGTCC
CCCCAGTTCCAGTACGGCTCCAAGGTGTACGTGAAGCACCCCGCCGACATCCCCGACTACAAGAAGCTGT
CCTTCCCCGAGGGCTTCAAGTGGGAGCGCGTGATGAACTTCGAGGACGGCGGCGTGGCGACCGTGACCCA
GGACTCCTCCCTGCAGGACGGCTGCTTCATCTACAAGGTGAAGTTCATCGGCGTGAACTTCCCCTCCGAC
GGCCCCGTGATGCAGAAGAAGACCATGGGCTGGGAGGCCTCCACCGAGCGCCTGTACCCCCGCGACGGCG
TGCTGAAGGGCGAGACCCACAAGGCCCTGAAGCTGAAGGACGGCGGCCACTACCTGGTGGAGTTCAAGTC
CATCTACATGGCCAAGAAGCCCGTGCAGCTGCCCGGCTACTACTACGTGGACGCCAAGCTGGACATCACC
TCCCACAACGAGGACTACACCATCGTGGAGCAGTACGAGCGCACCGAGGGCCGCCACCACCTGTTCCTGT
AGCGGCCGCGACTCTAGAATTCGCTAGCCGGCCATACAAGTAATCCGGATGATCGACGCCAACGTCGTTG
AATTTTCAAATTTTAAATACTGAATATTTGTTTTTTTTCCTATTATTTATTTATTCTCTTTGTGTTTTTT
TTCTTGCTTTCTAAAAAATTAATTCAATCCAAATCTAAACATGAGCGGTTTTTTTTCTCTTTCCGTCTCC
CAATTCGTATTCCGCTCCTCTCATCTGAACACAATGTGCAAGTTTATTTATCTTCTCGCTTTCATTTCAT
TAGGACGTGGGGGGAATTGGTGGAAGGGGGAAACACACAAAAGGATGATGGAAATGAAATAAGGACACAC
AATATGCAACAACATTCAATTCAGAAATATGGAGGAAGGTTTAAAAGAAAACATAAAAATATATAGAGGA
GGAAGGAAAACTAGTAAAAAATAAGCAAAGAAATTAGGCGAACGATGAGAATTGTCCTCGCTTGGGCCCT
TTCGTCTCGCGCGTTTCGGTGATGACGGTGAAAACCTCTGACACATGCAGCTCCCGGAGACGGTCACAGC
TTGTCTGTAAGCGGATGCCGGGAGCAGACAAGCCCGTCAGGGCGCGTCAGCGGGTGTTGGCGGGTGTCGG
GGCTGGCTTAACTATGCGGCATCAGAGCAGATTGTACTGAGAGTGCACCATATGCGGTGTGAAATACCGC
ACAGATGCGTAAGGAGAAAATACCGCATCAGGCGGCCTTAAGGGCCTCGTGATACGCCTATTTTTATAGG
TTAATGTCATGATAATAATGGTTTCTTAGACGTCAGGTGGCACTTTTCGGGGAAATGTGCGCGGAACCCC
TATTTGTTTATTTTTCTAAATACATTCAAATATGTATCCGCTCATGAGACAATAACCCTGATAAATGCTT
CAATAATATTGAAAAAGGAAGAGTATGAGTATTCAACATTTCCGTGTCGCCCTTATTCCCTTTTTTGCGG
CATTTTGCCTTCCTGTTTTTGCTCACCCAGAAACGCTGGTGAAAGTAAAAGATGCTGAAGATCAGTTGGG
TGCACGAGTGGGTTACATCGAACTGGATCTCAACAGCGGTAAGATCCTTGAGAGTTTTCGCCCCGAAGAA
CGTTTTCCAATGATGAGCACTTTTAAAGTTCTGCTATGTGGCGCGGTATTATCCCGTATTGACGCCGGGC
AAGAGCAACTCGGTCGCCGCATACACTATTCTCAGAATGACTTGGTTGAGTACTCACCAGTCACAGAAAA
GCATCTTACGGATGGCATGACAGTAAGAGAATTATGCAGTGCTGCCATAACCATGAGTGATAACACTGCG
GCCAACTTACTTCTGACAACGATCGGAGGACCGAAGGAGCTAACCGCTTTTTTGCACAACATGGGGGATC
ATGTAACTCGCCTTGATCGTTGGGAACCGGAGCTGAATGAAGCCATACCAAACGACGAGCGTGACACCAC
GATGCCTGTAGCAATGGCAACAACGTTGCGCAAACTATTAACTGGCGAACTACTTACTCTAGCTTCCCGG
CAACAATTAATAGACTGGATGGAGGCGGATAAAGTTGCAGGACCACTTCTGCGCTCGGCCCTTCCGGCTG
GCTGGTTTATTGCTGATAAATCTGGAGCCGGTGAGCGTGGGTCTCGCGGTATCATTGCAGCACTGGGGCC
AGATGGTAAGCCCTCCCGTATCGTAGTTATCTACACGACGGGGAGTCAGGCAACTATGGATGAACGAAAT
AGACAGATCGCTGAGATAGGTGCCTCACTGATTAAGCATTGGTAACTGTCAGACCAAGTTTACTCATATA
TACTTTAGATTGATTTAAAACTTCATTTTTAATTTAAAAGGATCTAGGTGAAGATCCTTTTTGATAATCT
CATGACCAAAATCCCTTAACGTGAGTTTTCGTTCCACTGAGCGTCAGACCCCGTAGAAAAGATCAAAGGA
TCTTCTTGAGATCCTTTTTTTCTGCGCGTAATCTGCTGCTTGCAAACAAAAAAACCACCGCTACCAGCGG
TGGTTTGTTTGCCGGATCAAGAGCTACCAACTCTTTTTCCGAAGGTAACTGGCTTCAGCAGAGCGCAGAT
ACCAAATACTGTCCTTCTAGTGTAGCCGTAGTTAGGCCACCACTTCAAGAACTCTGTAGCACCGCCTACA
TACCTCGCTCTGCTAATCCTGTTACCAGTGGCTGCTGCCAGTGGCGATAAGTCGTGTCTTACCGGGTTGG
ACTCAAGACGATAGTTACCGGATAAGGCGCAGCGGTCGGGCTGAACGGGGGGTTCGTGCACACAGCCCAG
CTTGGAGCGAACGACCTACACCGAACTGAGATACCTACAGCGTGAGCATTGAGAAAGCGCCACGCTTCCC
GAAGGGAGAAAGGCGGACAGGTATCCGGTAAGCGGCAGGGTCGGAACAGGAGAGCGCACGAGGGAGCTTC
CAGGGGGAAACGCCTGGTATCTTTATAGTCCTGTCGGGTTTCGCCACCTCTGACTTGAGCGTCGATTTTT
GTGATGCTCGTCAGGGGGGCGGAGCCTATGGAAAAACGCCAGCAACGCGGCCTTTTTACGGTTCCTGGCC
TTTTGCTGGCCTTTTGCTCACATGTTCTTTCCTGCGTTATCCCCTGATTCTGTGGATAACCGTATTACCG
CCTTTGAGTGAGCTGATACCGCTCGCCGCAGCCGAACGACCGAGCGCAGCGAGTCAGTGAGCGAGGAAGC
GGAAGAGCGCCCAATACGCAAACCGCCTCTCCCCGCGCGTTGGCCGATTCATTAATGCAGCTGGCACGAC
AGGTTTCCCGACTGGAAAGCGGGCAGTGAGCGCAACGCAATTAATGTGAGTTAGCTCACTCATTAGGCAC
CCCAGGCTTTACACTTTATGCTTCCGGCTCGTATGTTGTGTGGAATTGTGAGCGGATAACAATTTCACAC
AGGAAACAGCTATGACCATGATTACGCCAAGCTGTAAGTTTAAACATGATCTTACTAACTAACTATTCTC
ATTTAAATTTTCAGAGCTTAAAAATGGCTGAAATCACTCACAACGATGGATACGCTAACAACTTGGAAAT
GAAAT
Features (pLannotate 1.2.2; 13 found; start..end, strand, type, name):
      1..30      -  misc_feature   MCS (fragment): pUC18/19 multiple cloning site
     46..62      -  misc_feature   MCS (fragment): pBluescript multiple cloning site
     78..125     -  protein_bind   FRT: FLP-mediated recombination occurs in the 8-bp core sequence TCTAGAAA (Turan and Bode, 2011). FLP recombinase from the Saccharomyces cerevisiae 2μ plasmid
    235..912     +  CDS            DsRed2: improved tetrameric variant of DsRed fluorescent protein mammalian codon-optimized
   1406..1441    +  CDS            rop (fragment): Rop protein, which maintains plasmids at low copy number; rop
   1543..1642    +  misc_feature   bom (fragment): basis of mobility region from pBR322
   1740..1844    +  promoter       AmpR promoter: bla
   1845..2705    +  CDS            AmpR: β-lactamase; bla; confers resistance to ampicillin, carbenicillin, and related antibiotics
   2876..3464    +  rep_origin     ori: high-copy-number ColE1/pMB1/pBR322/pUC origin of replication
   3647..3739    +  CDS            lacI (fragment): lac repressor; lacI; The lac repressor binds to the lac operator to inhibit transcription in E. coli. This inhibition can be relieved by adding lactose or isopropyl-β-D-thiogalactopyranoside (IPTG).
   3752..3773    +  protein_bind   CAP binding site: CAP binding activates transcription in the presence of cAMP. E. coli catabolite activator protein
   3788..3818    +  promoter       lac promoter: promoter for the E. coli lac operon
   3826..3842    +  protein_bind   lac operator: The lac repressor binds to the lac operator to inhibit transcription in E. coli. This inhibition can be relieved by adding lactose or isopropyl-β-D-thiogalactopyranoside (IPTG). lac repressor encoded by lacI
