[The description below was written by a language model from this plasmid's Addgene catalogue record and pLannotate feature annotations shown in this document.]
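Description:
pGC306 is a small (about 4 kb) C. elegans expression plasmid from a "FLP-Out" toolkit for recombinase-controlled gene expression in worms. It is built on the pGC293 backbone and propagated in E. coli as a high-copy plasmid, using a ColE1/pUC-type origin and an ampicillin resistance gene (β-lactamase under its own promoter). The remaining bacterial annotations are typical cloning-vector remnants: lac promoter/operator and CAP site, short lacI, rop and bom fragments, and pieces of pUC and pBluescript polylinkers.

The payload, written as <*iA-1xNLS-DsRed2::let-858(3'), consists of a single FRT site, the target of the yeast 2μ plasmid FLP recombinase, followed by a DsRed2 red fluorescent protein coding sequence carrying one N-terminal nuclear localization signal. By its name, the insert ends with the C. elegans let-858 3' region, which would supply 3' end processing signals. The feature table annotates the FRT and DsRed2, but not the NLS, the let-858 3' sequence, or the elements denoted "*" and "iA". The record does not define these last two symbols. No worm promoter is listed or annotated, so the plasmid appears to be a promoterless module rather than a complete expression unit.

In a FLP-Out design, FLP-mediated recombination between FRT sites excises an intervening cassette and so changes which coding sequence lies downstream of a promoter. A nuclear DsRed2 reporter next to an FRT fits that scheme, either as a readout or as an excisable cassette component. However, the record does not state the plasmid's exact role in the system or the assemblies it was intended for.
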