Addgene plasmid #19658: pGC306
Depositing lab: Jane Hubbard. Depositing organization: NYU Grossman School of Medicine. Publication: A "FLP-Out" system for controlled gene expression in Caenorhabditis elegans. Voutev R, Hubbard EJ. Genetics. 2008 Sep;180(1):103-19. doi: 10.1534/genetics.108.090274. PubMed 18723890.
Backbone
  Vector backbone: pGC293
  Vector type: Worm Expression ; FLP/FRT
Growth in bacteria
  Bacterial resistance: Ampicillin, 100 μg/mL
  Growth temperature: 37°C
  Growth strain: DH5alpha
  Copy number: High Copy
Gene/Insert
  Gene/Insert name: <*iA-1xNLS-DsRed2::let-858(3’)
  Species: C. elegans (nematode), S. cerevisiae (budding yeast); Discosoma sp.
  Tag / fusion protein: 1xNLS (N terminal on insert)
  Cloning method: Restriction Enzyme
  Sequencing primers: 5′ M13R
Terms and licenses: Academic/Nonprofit Terms; Industry Terms: Not Available to Industry
How to cite: pGC306 was a gift from Jane Hubbard (Addgene plasmid # 19658 ; http://n2t.net/addgene:19658 ; RRID:Addgene_19658)
