>Addgene plasmid #19658 | pGC306 | addgene partial sequence | sequence record 25483 | 19658 with dsRed-N
TTGGTCACCTTCAGCTTCACGGTGTTGTGGCCCTCGTAGGGGCGGCCCTCGCCCTCGCCCTCGATCTCGA
ACTCGTGGCCGTTCACGGTGCCCTCCATGCGCACCTTGAAGCGCATGAACTCGGTGATGACGTTCTCGGA
GGAGGCCATGGTGGCGACCGGTACCTTACGCTTCTTCTTTGGAGCAGTCATTTTTTCTGAGCTCCTGAAA
ATGTTCTATGTTATGTTAGTATCATTCGAAACATACCCCGGGGATCTTGAAGTTCCTATTCCGAAGTTCC
TATTCTCTAGAAAGTATAGGAACTTCAGAGCGCTTTTGAAGCTAGAACTAGTGGATCCGCGCCAAAACCG
CGGTCTAGAGTCGACCTGCAGGCATGCAAGCTTATTTCATTTCCAAGTTGTTAGCGTATCCATCGTTGTG
AGTGATTTCAGCCATTTTTAAGCTCTGAAAATTTAAATGAGAATAGTTAGTTAGTAAGATCATGTTTAAA
CTTACAGCTTGGCGTAATCATGGTCATAGCTGTTTCCTGTGTGAAATTGTTATCCGCTCACAATTCCACA
CAACATACGAGCCGGAAGCATAAAGTGTAAAGCCT
